Addgene plasmid #86588: Ubiquitin K48C
Purpose: Bacterial expression of Ubiquitin K48C for cross linking studies
Depositing lab: Sharon Rozovsky. Depositing organization: University of Delaware. Publication: Utilizing Selenocysteine for Expressed Protein Ligation and Bioconjugations. Liu J, Chen Q, Rozovsky S. J Am Chem Soc. 2017 Feb 10. doi: 10.1021/jacs.6b10991. PubMed 28186733.
Backbone
  Vector backbone: pMAL-c5X
  Vector type: Bacterial Expression
Growth in bacteria
  Bacterial resistance: Ampicillin, 100 μg/mL
  Growth temperature: 37°C
  Growth strain: DH5alpha
  Copy number: Low Copy
Gene/Insert
  Gene/Insert name: Ubiquitin
  Species: H. sapiens (human)
  Mutation: TEV site; K48C
  Entrez Gene: UBC (a.k.a. HMG20)
  Promoter: Tac
  Tag / fusion protein: His6-MBP (N terminal on backbone)
  Cloning method: Unknown
  Sequencing primers: 5′ MBP-F; 3′ TGTCCTACTCAGGAGAGCGTTCAC
Terms and licenses: Academic/Nonprofit Terms; Industry Terms
How to cite: Ubiquitin K48C was a gift from Sharon Rozovsky (Addgene plasmid # 86588 ; http://n2t.net/addgene:86588 ; RRID:Addgene_86588)
