[The description below was written by a language model from this plasmid's Addgene catalogue record and pLannotate feature annotations shown in this document.]
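Description:
Ubiquitin K48C is a 5,860-nt bacterial expression plasmid built on the pMAL-c5X backbone for producing human ubiquitin carrying a lysine-48-to-cysteine substitution in E. coli. It replicates from a ColE1/pMB1-type origin accompanied by the rop gene and fragments of the pBR322 bom region. The presence of rop, which restrains copy number, is consistent with the catalogue's low-copy designation. Selection is by ampicillin through the β-lactamase (AmpR) gene driven by its own promoter.

The expression cassette is driven by the tac promoter, a strong trp/lac hybrid, followed by a lac operator. The plasmid also carries lacI under the up-mutated lacIq promoter, so transcription is repressed until relieved by IPTG. The open reading frame encodes an N-terminal His6 tag fused to a signal-sequence-less maltose-binding protein, which stays in the cytosol, then a TEV protease recognition site, and then the ubiquitin coding sequence. The rrnB T1 and T2 terminators close the transcription unit. This arrangement gives a soluble fusion that can be captured by nickel or amylose affinity. TEV cleavage then releases ubiquitin from the His6-MBP carrier.

According to the record, the K48C mutant is intended for cross-linking studies. Replacing Lys48, a principal site of polyubiquitin chain linkage, with cysteine introduces a reactive thiol at that position, and the associated publication concerns selenocysteine-based expressed protein ligation and bioconjugation. The cloning method is not recorded. The feature table annotates the insert simply as human ubiquitin, so the K48C substitution is stated only in the catalogue fields.
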