Features (pLannotate 1.2.2; 19 found; start..end, strand, type, name):
      3..80      +  promoter       lacIq promoter: lacI (mutant); In the lacIq allele, a single base change in the promoter boosts expression of the lacI gene about 10-fold.
     81..1163    +  CDS            lacI: lac repressor; lacI; The lac repressor binds to the lac operator to inhibit transcription in E. coli. This inhibition can be relieved by adding lactose or isopropyl-β-D-thiogalactopyranoside (IPTG).
   1176..1197    +  protein_bind   CAP binding site: CAP binding activates transcription in the presence of cAMP. E. coli catabolite activator protein
   1216..1233    +  promoter       tet promoter (fragment): E. coli promoter for tetracycline efflux protein gene
   1406..1434    +  promoter       tac promoter: strong E. coli promoter; hybrid between the trp and lac UV5 promoters
   1442..1458    +  protein_bind   lac operator: The lac repressor binds to the lac operator to inhibit transcription in E. coli. This inhibition can be relieved by adding lactose or isopropyl-β-D-thiogalactopyranoside (IPTG). lac repressor encoded by lacI
   1537..1554    +  CDS            7xHis (fragment): 6xHis affinity tag
   1554..2646    +  CDS            MBP (fragment): maltose binding protein from E. coli; malE (mutated); This version of the gene does not encode a signal sequence, so MBP will remain in the cytosol.
   2659..2679    +  CDS            TEV site: tobacco etch virus (TEV) protease recognition and cleavage site
   2683..2907    +  CDS            ubiquitin: human ubiquitin
   2946..3032    +  terminator     rrnB T1 terminator: Escherichia coli rrnB; transcription terminator T1 from the E. coli rrnB gene
   3124..3151    +  terminator     rrnB T2 terminator: transcription terminator T2 from the E. coli rrnB gene
   3198..3269    +  promoter       AmpR promoter: bla
   3270..4130    +  CDS            AmpR: β-lactamase; bla; confers resistance to ampicillin, carbenicillin, and related antibiotics
   4218..4806    +  rep_origin     ori: high-copy-number ColE1/pMB1/pBR322/pUC origin of replication
   4992..5044    -  misc_feature   bom (fragment): basis of mobility region from pBR322
   5055..5074    -  misc_feature   bom (fragment): basis of mobility region from pBR322
   5176..5367    -  CDS            rop: Rop protein, which maintains plasmids at low copy number; rop
   5384..5764    +  CDS            YPB1_ECOLX: Protein predicted: Swiss-Prot protein existence level 4. From Escherichia coli.
>Addgene plasmid #86588 | Ubiquitin K48C | addgene full sequence | sequence record 171401 | Addgene NGS Result
CCGACACCATCGAATGGTGCAAAACCTTTCGCGGTATGGCATGATAGCGCCCGGAAGAGAGTCAATTCAG
GGTGGTGAATGTGAAACCAGTAACGTTATACGATGTCGCAGAGTATGCCGGTGTCTCTTATCAGACCGTT
TCCCGCGTGGTGAACCAGGCCAGCCACGTTTCTGCGAAAACGCGGGAAAAAGTGGAAGCGGCGATGGCGG
AGCTGAATTACATTCCCAACCGCGTGGCACAACAACTGGCGGGCAAACAGTCGTTGCTGATTGGCGTTGC
CACCTCCAGTCTGGCCCTGCACGCGCCGTCGCAAATTGTCGCGGCGATTAAATCTCGCGCCGATCAACTG
GGTGCCAGCGTGGTGGTGTCGATGGTAGAACGAAGCGGCGTCGAAGCCTGTAAAGCGGCGGTGCACAATC
TTCTCGCGCAACGCGTCAGTGGGCTGATCATTAACTATCCGCTGGATGACCAGGATGCCATTGCTGTGGA
AGCTGCCTGCACTAATGTTCCGGCGTTATTTCTTGATGTCTCTGACCAGACACCCATCAACAGTATTATT
TTCTCCCATGAAGACGGTACGCGACTGGGCGTGGAGCATCTGGTCGCATTGGGTCACCAGCAAATCGCGC
TGTTAGCGGGCCCATTAAGTTCTGTCTCGGCGCGTCTGCGTCTGGCTGGCTGGCATAAATATCTCACTCG
CAATCAAATTCAGCCGATAGCGGAACGGGAAGGCGACTGGAGTGCCATGTCCGGTTTTCAACAAACCATG
CAAATGCTGAATGAGGGCATCGTTCCCACTGCGATGCTGGTTGCCAACGATCAGATGGCGCTGGGCGCAA
TGCGCGCCATTACCGAGTCCGGGCTGCGCGTTGGTGCGGATATTTCGGTAGTGGGATACGACGATACCGA
AGACAGCTCATGTTATATCCCGCCGTTAACCACCATCAAACAGGATTTTCGCCTGCTGGGGCAAACCAGC
GTGGACCGCTTGCTGCAACTCTCTCAGGGCCAGGCGGTGAAGGGCAATCAGCTGTTGCCCGTCTCACTGG
TGAAAAGAAAAACCACCCTGGCGCCCAATACACAAACCGCCTCTCCCCGCGCGTTGGCCGATTCATTAAT
GCAGCTGGCACGACAGGTTTCCCGACTGGAAAGCGGGCAGTGAGCGCAACGCAATTAATGTAAGTTAGCT
CACTCATTAGGCACAATTCTCATGTTTGACAGCTTATCATCGACTGCACGGTGCACCAATGCTTCTGGCG
TCAGGCAGCCATCGGAAGCTGTGGTATGGCTGTGCAGGTCGTAAATCACTGCATAATTCGTGTCGCTCAA
GGCGCACTCCCGTTCTGGATAATGTTTTTTGCGCCGACATCATAACGGTTCTGGCAAATATTCTGAAATG
AGCTGTTGACAATTAATCATCGGCTCGTATAATGTGTGGAATTGTGAGCGGATAACAATTTCACACAGGA
AACAGCCAGTCCGTTTAGGTGTTTTCACGAGCAATTGACCAACAAGGACCATAGATTATGAAAATCCATC
ACCATCACCATCACGAAGAAGGTAAACTGGTAATCTGGATTAACGGCGATAAAGGCTATAACGGTCTCGC
TGAAGTCGGTAAGAAATTCGAGAAAGATACCGGAATTAAAGTCACCGTTGAGCATCCGGATAAACTGGAA
GAGAAATTCCCACAGGTTGCGGCAACTGGCGATGGCCCTGACATTATCTTCTGGGCACACGACCGCTTTG
GTGGCTACGCTCAATCTGGCCTGTTGGCTGAAATCACCCCGGACAAAGCGTTCCAGGACAAGCTGTATCC
GTTTACCTGGGATGCCGTACGTTACAACGGCAAGCTGATTGCTTACCCGATCGCTGTTGAAGCGTTATCG
CTGATTTATAACAAAGATCTGCTGCCGAACCCGCCAAAAACCTGGGAAGAGATCCCGGCGCTGGATAAAG
AACTGAAAGCGAAAGGTAAGAGCGCGCTGATGTTCAACCTGCAAGAACCGTACTTCACCTGGCCGCTGAT
TGCTGCTGACGGGGGTTATGCGTTCAAGTATGAAAACGGCAAGTACGACATTAAAGACGTGGGCGTGGAT
AACGCTGGCGCGAAAGCGGGTCTGACCTTCCTGGTTGACCTGATTAAAAACAAACACATGAATGCAGACA
CCGATTACTCCATCGCAGAAGCTGCCTTTAATAAAGGCGAAACAGCGATGACCATCAACGGCCCGTGGGC
ATGGTCCAACATCGACACCAGCAAAGTGAATTATGGTGTAACGGTACTGCCGACCTTCAAGGGTCAACCA
TCCAAACCGTTCGTTGGCGTGCTGAGCGCAGGTATTAACGCCGCCAGTCCGAACAAAGAGCTGGCAAAAG
AGTTCCTCGAAAACTATCTGCTGACTGATGAAGGTCTGGAAGCGGTTAATAAAGACAAACCGCTGGGTGC
CGTAGCGCTGAAGTCTTACGAGGAAGAGTTGGTGAAAGATCCGCGTATTGCCGCCACTATGGAAAACGCC
CAGAAAGGTGAAATCATGCCGAACATCCCGCAGATGTCCGCTTTCTGGTATGCCGTGCGTACTGCGGTGA
TCAACGCCGCCAGCGGTCGTCAGACTGTCGATGAAGCCCTGAAAGACGCGCAGACTAATTCGAGCTCTGA
AAACCTGTATTTTCAGTCCGCTCAGATCTTCGTCAAGACGTTAACCGGTAAAACCATAACTCTGGAAGTT
GAACCATCCGATACCATCGAAAACGTTAAGGCTAAAATTCAAGACAAGGAAGGAATTCCACCTGATCAAC
AAAGATTGATCTTTGCCGGTTGCCAGCTCGAGGACGGTAGAACGCTGTCTGATTACAACATTCAGAAGGA
GTCGACCTTACATCTTGTCTTAAGACTAAGAGGTGGTTAAGGATCCGAATTCCCTGCAGGTAATTAAATA
AGCTTCAAATAAAACGAAAGGCTCAGTCGAAAGACTGGGCCTTTCGTTTTATCTGTTGTTTGTCGGTGAA
CGCTCTCCTGAGTAGGACAAATCCGCCGGGAGCGGATTTGAACGTTGCGAAGCAACGGCCCGGAGGGTGG
CGGGCAGGACGCCCGCCATAAACTGCCAGGCATCAAATTAAGCAGAAGGCCATCCTGACGGATGGCCTTT
TTGCGTTTCTACAAACTCTTTCGGTCCGTTGTTTATTTTTCTAAATACATTCAAATATGTATCCGCTCAT
GAGACAATAACCCTGATAAATGCTTCAATAATATTGAAAAAGGAAGAGTATGAGTATTCAACATTTCCGT
GTCGCCCTTATTCCCTTTTTTGCGGCATTTTGCCTTCCTGTTTTTGCTCACCCAGAAACGCTGGTGAAAG
TAAAAGATGCTGAAGATCAGTTGGGTGCACGAGTGGGTTACATCGAACTGGATCTCAACAGCGGTAAGAT
CCTTGAGAGTTTTCGCCCCGAAGAACGTTTCCCAATGATGAGCACTTTTAAAGTTCTGCTATGTGGCGCG
GTATTATCCCGTGTTGACGCCTGGCAAGAGCAACTCGGTCGCCGCATACACTATTCTCAGAATGACTTGG
TTGAGTACTCACCAGTCACAGAAAAGCATCTTACGGATGGCATGACAGTAAGAGAATTATGCAGTGCTGC
CATAACCATGAGTGATAACACTGCGGCCAACTTACTTCTGACAACGATCGGAGGACCGAAGGAGCTAACC
GCTTTTTTGCACAACATGGGGGATCATGTAACTCGCCTTGATCGTTGGGAACCGGAGCTGAATGAAGCCA
TACCAAACGACGAGCGTGACACCACGATGCCTGTAGCAATGGCAACAACGTTGCGCAAACTATTAACTGG
CGAACTACTTACTCTAGCTTCCCGGCAACAATTAATAGACTGGATGGAGGCGGATAAAGTTGCAGGACCA
CTTCTGCGCTCGGCCCTTCCGGCTGGCTGGTTTATTGCTGATAAATCTGGAGCCGGTGAGCGTGGGTCTC
GCGGTATCATTGCAGCACTGGGGCCAGATGGTAAGCCCTCCCGTATCGTAGTTATCTACACGACGGGGAG
TCAGGCAACTATGGATGAACGAAATAGACAGATCGCTGAGATAGGTGCCTCACTGATTAAGCATTGGTAA
CTGTCAGACCAAGTTTACTCATATATACTTTAGATTGATTTCCTTAGGACTGAGCGTCAACCCCGTAGAA
AAGATCAAAGGATCTTCTTGAGATCCTTTTTTTCTGCGCGTAATCTGCTGCTTGCAAACAAAAAAACCAC
CGCTACCAGCGGTGGTTTGTTTGCCGGATCAAGAGCTACCAACTCTTTTTCCGAAGGTAACTGGCTTCAG
CAGAGCGCAGATACCAAATACTGTCCTTCTAGTGTAGCCGTAGTTAGGCCACCACTTCAAGAACTCTGTA
GCACCGCCTACATACCTCGCTCTGCTAATCCTGTTACCAGTGGCTGCTGCCAGTGGCGATAAGTCGTGTC
TTACCGGGTTGGACTCAAGACGATAGTTACCGGATAAGGCGCAGCGGTCGGGCTGAACGGGGGGTTCGTG
CACACAGCCCAGCTTGGAGCGAACGACCTACACCGAACTGAGATACCTACAGCGTGAGCTATGAGAAAGC
GCCACGCTTCCCGAAGGGAGAAAGGCGGACAGGTATCCGGTAAGCGGCAGGGTCGGAACAGGAGAGCGCA
CGAGGGAGCTTCCAGGGGGAAACGCCTGGTATCTTTATAGTCCTGTCGGGTTTCGCCACCTCTGACTTGA
GCGTCGATTTTTGTGATGCTCGTCAGGGGGGCGGAGCCTATGGAAAAACGCCAGCAACGCGGCCTTTTTA
CGGTTCCTGGCCTTTTGCTGGCCTTTTGCTCACATGTTCTTTCCTGCGTTATCCCCTGATTCTGTGGATA
ACCGTATTACCGCCTTTGAGTGAGCTGATACCGCTCGCCGCAGCCGAACGACCGAGCGCAGCGAGTCAGT
GAGCGAGGAAGCGGAAGAGCGCCTGATGCGGTATTTTCTCCTTACGCATCTGTGCGGTATTTCACACCGC
ATATAAGGTGCACTGTGACTGGGTCATGGCTGCGCCCCGACACCCGCCAACACCCGCTGACGCGCCCTGA
CGGGCTTGTCTGCTCCCGGCATCCGCTTACAGACAAGCTGTGACCGTCTCCGGGAGCTGCATGTGTCAGA
GGTTTTCACCGTCATCACCGAAACGCGCGAGGCAGCTGCGGTAAAGCTCATCAGCGTGGTCGTGCAGCGA
TTCACAGATGTCTGCCTGTTCATCCGCGTCCAGCTCGTTGAGTTTCTCCAGAAGCGTTAATGTCTGGCTT
CTGATAAAGCGGGCCATGTTAAGGGCGGTTTTTTCCTGTTTGGTCACTGATGCCTCCGTGTAAGGGGGAT
TTCTGTTCATGGGGGTAATGATACCGATGAAACGAGAGAGGATGCTCACGATACGGGTTACTGATGATGA
ACATGCCCGGTTACTGGAACGTTGTGAGGGTAAACAACTGGCGGTATGGATGCGGCGGGACCAGAGAAAA
ATCACTCAGGGTCAATGCCAGCGCTTCGTTAATACAGATGTAGGTGTTCCACAGGGTAGCCAGCAGCATC
CTGCGATGCAGATCCGGAACATAATGGTGCAGGGCGCTGACTTCCGCGTTTCCAGACTTTACGAAACACG
GAAACCGAAGACCATTCATGTTGTTGCTCAGGTCGCAGACGTTTTGCAGCAGCAGTCGCTTCACGTTCGC
TCGCGTATCGGTGATTCATTCTGCTAACCAGTAAGGCAACCCCGCCAGCCTAGCCGGGTCCTCAACGACA
GGAGCACGATCATGCGCACCCGTGGCCAGGACCCAACGCTGCCCGAAATT
