>Addgene plasmid #86588 | Ubiquitin K48C | depositor partial sequence | sequence record 168784 | C-term of MBP-TEV site and the followed insert
NNNNNNNNNNNNNNGNCNNNCGACTGAGCCTTTCGTTTTATTTGAAGCTTATTTAATTACCTGCAGGGAA
TTCGGATCCTTAACCACCTCTTAGTCTTAAGACAAGATGTAAGGTCGACTCCTTCTGAATGTTGTAATCA
GACAGCGTTCTACCGTCCTCGAGCTGGCAACCGGCAAAGATCAATCTTTGTTGATCAGGTGGAATTCCTT
CCTTGTCTTGAATTTTAGCCTTAACGTTTTCGATGGTATCGGATGGTTCAACTTCCAGAGTTATGGTTTT
ACCGGTTAACGTCTTGACGAAGATCTGAGCGGACTGAAAATACAGGTTTTCAGAGCTCGAATTAGTCTGC
GCGTCTTTCAGGGCTTCATCGACAGTCTGACGACCGCTGGCGGCGTTGATCACCGCAGTACGCACGGCAT
ACCAGAAAGCGGACATCTGCGGGATGTTCGGCATGATTTCACCTTTCTGGGCGTTTTCCATAGTGGCGGC
AATACGCGGATCTTTCACCAACTCTTCCTCGTAAGACTTCAGCGCTACGGCACCCAGCGGTTTGTCTTTA
TTAACCGCTTCCAGACCTTCATCAGTCAGCAGATAGTTTTCGAGGAACTCTTTTGCCAGCTCTTTGTTCG
GACTGGCGGCGTTAATACCTGCGCTCAGCACGCCAACGAACGGTTTGGNTGGNTGACCCTTGAAGGTCGG
CAGTACCGTTACACCATAATTCACTTTGCTGGTGTCGATGTTGGACCATGCCCACGGGCCGTTGATGGTC
ATCGCTGTTTCGCCTTNATTAAAGGCAGCTTCTGCGANGGANTAATCGNNGTCTGCATTCATGNGTTTGT
TTTANCNGTCACCAGNNNNTCANANCCNCTTTCNCGCNGCNTATCCACGCCCNCGTCTTNNTGNCGTANT
NGNCNNTTTCATNCTGAACGNNTNACCCCCGTCAGCAGCANNCNNCGNNNGNNN
